Addgene plasmid #145856: pAc5.1C-Fluc-CG3048_A
Purpose: Insect Expression of CG3048-3UTR
Depositing lab: Elisa Izaurralde. Depositing organization: Max Planck Institute for Developmental Biology.
Backbone
  Vector backbone: Unknown
  Vector type: Insect Expression
Growth in bacteria
  Bacterial resistance: Ampicillin, 100 μg/mL
  Growth temperature: 37°C
  Growth strain: DH5alpha
  Copy number: Low Copy
Gene/Insert
  Gene/Insert name: CG3048-3UTR
  Species: D. melanogaster (fly)
  Entrez Gene: Traf4 (a.k.a. Dmel_CG3048, CG3048, DTRAF, DTRAF1, Dmel\CG3048, TRAF, TRAF1, TRAF4, Traf1, dTRAF, dTRAF1, dTraf1, dTraf4, dtraf1, traf-1/4, traf-4, traf1, traf1/4, traf4)
  Cloning method: Unknown
Terms and licenses: Academic/Nonprofit Terms; Industry Terms: Not Available to Industry
Depositor comments: Plasmids from this collection were made available to the research community and donated after the lab closed. Please note that the sequence provided by the depositing laboratory may be theoretical/predicted or based on Sanger sequencing results. There may be discrepancies between sequencing results obtained by Addgene and the depositor sequence. If an Addgene verified sequence is not available, please contact before placing your order to request that our lab fully sequence the plasmid.
How to cite: pAc5.1C-Fluc-CG3048_A was a gift from Elisa Izaurralde (Addgene plasmid # 145856 ; http://n2t.net/addgene:145856 ; RRID:Addgene_145856)
