[The description below was written by a language model from this plasmid's Addgene catalogue record and pLannotate feature annotations shown in this document.]
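Description:
pAc5.1C-Fluc-CG3048_A is an insect-cell expression plasmid of about 7.2 kb that carries a firefly luciferase reporter linked to the 3′ untranslated region of the Drosophila melanogaster gene CG3048 (Traf4). The catalogue lists the backbone as unknown, although the name points to a pAc5.1-type vector, and this fits the annotated features. A Drosophila actin 5C (Ac5) promoter, which drives strong constitutive transcription in fly cell lines, lies directly upstream of the luciferase coding sequence. The CG3048 3′UTR is not annotated in the feature table. The unannotated stretch of roughly 600 nt between the end of the luciferase ORF and the next feature is where it would be expected, together with any polyadenylation signal, but the record does not confirm this. The meaning of the "_A" suffix is also not stated.

For propagation in E. coli the plasmid has a ColE1/pUC-family origin and a β-lactamase gene with its own promoter, giving ampicillin selection. The catalogue lists it as low copy, even though the origin is annotated as a high-copy type. A partial tetracycline efflux gene is also detected, and as a fragment it is presumably a non-functional backbone remnant. No selectable marker for insect cells is annotated, so the plasmid appears suited to transient transfection.

Constructs of this design are typically used to test how a 3′UTR affects mRNA stability or translation, for example through miRNAs or RNA-binding proteins, with luciferase activity as the readout. The record itself gives the purpose only as insect expression of the CG3048 3′UTR. The depositor notes that the supplied sequence may be theoretical or based on Sanger sequencing.
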