Features (pLannotate 1.2.2; 6 found; start..end, strand, type, name):
     56..2568    +  promoter       Ac5 promoter: Drosophila melanogaster actin 5C promoter
   2594..4243    +  CDS            luciferase: firefly luciferase; luc
   4877..5347    +  CDS            TcR (fragment): tetracycline efflux protein; tet; confers resistance to tetracycline
   5391..5979    -  rep_origin     ori: high-copy-number ColE1/pMB1/pBR322/pUC origin of replication
   6150..7010    -  CDS            AmpR: β-lactamase; bla; confers resistance to ampicillin, carbenicillin, and related antibiotics
   7011..7115    -  promoter       AmpR promoter: bla
>Addgene plasmid #145856 | pAc5.1C-Fluc-CG3048_A | depositor full sequence | sequence record 288301 | Full Sequence
CTTCAAGGAATTAATTCTATATTCTAAAAACACAAATGATACTTCTAAAAAAAATCATGAATGGCATCAA
CTCTGAATCAAATCTTTGCAGATGCACCTACTTCTCATTTCCACTGTCACATCATTTTTCCAGATCTCGC
TGCCTGTTATGTGGCCCACAAACCAAGACACGTTTTATGGCCATTAAAGCTGGCTGATCGTCGCCAAACA
CCAAATACATATCAATATGTACATTCGAGAAAGAAGCGATCAAAGAAGCGTCTTCGGGCGAGTAGGAGAA
TGCGGAGGAGAAGGAGAACGAGCTGATCTAGTATCTCTCCACAATCCAATGCCAACTGACCAACTGGCCA
TATTCGGAGCAATTTGAAGCCAATTTCCATCGCCTGGCGATCGCTCCATTCTTGGCTATATGTTTTTCAC
CGTTCCCGGGGCCATTTTCAAAGACTCGTCGGTAAGATAAGATTGTGTCACTCGCTGTCTCTCTTCATTT
GTCGAAGAATGCTGAGGAATTTCGCGATGACGTCGGCGAGTATTTTGAAGAATGAGAATAATTTGTATTT
ATACGAAAATCAGTTAGTGGAATTTTCTACAAAAACATGTTATCTATAGATAATTTTGTTGCAAAATATG
TTGACTATGACAAAGATTGTATGTATATACCTTTAATGTATTCTCATTTTCTTATGTATTTATAATGGCA
ATGATGATACTGATGATATTTTAAGATGATGCCAGACCACAGGCTGATTTCTGCGTCTTTTGCCGAACGC
AGTGCATGTGCGGTTGTTGTTTTTTGGAATAGTTTCAATTTTCGGACTGTCCGCTTTGATTTCAGTTTCT
TGGCTTATTCAAAAAGCAAAGTAAAGCCAAAAAAGCGAGATGGCAATACCAAATGCGGCAAAACGGTAGT
GGAAGGAAAGGGGTGCGGGGCAGCGGAAGGAAGGGTGGGGCGGGGCGTGGCGGGGTCTGTGGCTGGGCGC
GACGTCACCGACGTTGGAGCCACTCCTTTGACCATGTGTGCGTGTGTGTATTATTCGTGTCTCGCCACTC
GCCGGTTGTTTTTTTCTTTTTATCTCGCTCTCTCTAGCGCCATCTCGTACGCATGCTCAACGCACCGCAT
GTTGCCGTGTCCTTTATGCGTCATTTTGGCTCGAAATAGGCAATTATTTAAACAAAGATTAGTCAACGAA
AACGCTAAAATAAATAAGTCTACAATATGGTTACTTATTGCCATGTGTGTGCAGCCAACGATAGCAACAA
AAGCAACAACACAGTGGCTTTCCCTCTTTCACTTTTTGTTTGCAAGCGCGTGCGAGCAAGACGGCACGAC
CGGCAAACGCAATTACGCTGACAAAGAGCAGACGAAGTTTTGGCCGAAAAACATCAAGGCGCCTGATACG
AATGCATTTGCAATAACAATTGCGATATTTAATATTGTTTATGAAGCTGTTTGACTTCAAAACACACAAA
AAAAAAAATAAAACAAATTATTTGAAAGAGAATTAGGAATCGGACAGCTTATCGTTACGGGCTAACAGCA
CACCGAGACGAAATAGCTTACCTGACGTCACAGCCTCTGGAAGAACTGCCGCCAAGCAGAGAGAGAGAGA
AAAAGAGGGAGAGCAGCTTAGACCGCATGTGCTTGTGTGTGAGGCGTCTCTCTCTTCGTCTCCTGTTTGC
GCAAACGCATAGACTGCACTGAGAAAATCGATTACCTATTTTTTATGAATGAATATTTGCACTATTACTA
TTCAAAACTATTAAGATAGCAATCACATTCAATAGCCAAATACTATACCACCTGAGCGATGCAACGAAAT
GATCAATTTGAGCAAAAATGCTGCATATTTAGGACGGCATCATTATAGAAATGCTTCTTGCTGTGTACTT
TTCTCTCGTCTGGCAGCTGTTTCGCCGTTATTGTTAAAACCGGCTTAAGTTAGGTGTGTTTTCTACGACT
AGTGATGCCCCTACTAGAAGATGTGTGTTGCACAAATGTCCCTGAATAACCAATTTGAAGTGCAGATAGC
AGTAAACGTAAGCTAATATGAATATTATTTAACTGTAATGTTTTAATATCGCTGGACATTACTAATAAAC
CCACTATAAACACATGTACATATGTATGTTTTGGCATACAATGAGTAGTTGGGGAAAAAATGTGTAAAAG
CACCGTGACCATCACAGCATAAAGATAACCAGCTGAAGTATCGAATATGAGTAACCCCCAAATTGAATCA
CATGCCGCAACTGATAGGACCCATGGAAGTACACTCTTCATGGCGATATACAAGACACACACAAGCACGA
ACACCCAGTTGCGGAGGAAATTCTCCGTAAATGAAAACCCAATCGGCGAACAATTCATACCCATATATGG
TAAAAGTTTTGAACGCGACTTGAGAGCGGAGAGCATTGCGGCTGATAAGGTTTTAGCGCTAAGCGGGCTT
TATAAAACGGGCTGCGGGACCAGTTTTCATATCACTACCGTTTGAGTTCTTGTGCTGTGTGGATACTCCT
CCCGACACAAAGCCGCTCCATCAGCCAGCAGTCGTCTAATCCAGAGACCCCGGATCGGGGTACCAACATG
GCCGAAGACGCCAAAAACATAAAGAAAGGCCCGGCACCATTCTATCCACTAGAGGATGGAACCGCTGGAG
AGCAACTGCATAAGGCTATGAAGAGATACGCCCTGGTTCCTGGAACAATTGCTTTTACAGATGCACATAT
CGAGGTGAACATCACGTACGCGGAATACTTCGAAATGTCCGTTCGGTTGGCAGAAGCTATGAAACGATAT
GGGCTGAATACAAATCACAGAATCGTCGTATGCAGTGAAAACTCTCTTCAATTCTTTATGCCGGTGTTGG
GCGCGTTATTTATCGGAGTTGCAGTTGCGCCCGCGAACGACATTTATAATGAACGTGAATTGCTCAACAG
TATGAACATTTCGCAGCCTACCGTAGTGTTTGTTTCCAAAAAGGGGTTGCAAAAAATTTTGAACGTGCAA
AAAAAATTACCAATAATCCAGAAAATTATTATCATGGATTCTAAAACGGATTACCAGGGATTTCAGTCGA
TGTACACGTTCGTCACATCTCATCTACCTCCCGGTTTTAATGAATACGATTTTGTACCAGAGTCCTTTGA
TCGTGACAAAACAATTGCACTGATAATGAACTCCTCTGGATCTACTGGGTTACCTAAGGGTGTGGCCCTT
CCGCATAGAACTGCCTGCGTCAGATTCTCGCATGCCAGAGATCCTATTTTTGGCAATCAAATCATTCCGG
ATACTGCGATTTTAAGTGTTGTTCCATTCCATCACGGTTTTGGAATGTTTACTACACTCGGATATTTGAT
ATGTGGATTTCGAGTCGTCTTAATGTATAGATTTGAAGAAGAGCTGTTTTTACGATCCCTTCAGGATTAC
AAAATTCAAAGTGCGTTGCTAGTACCAACCCTATTTTCATTCTTCGCCAAAAGCACTCTGATTGACAAAT
ACGATTTATCTAATTTACACGAAATTGCTTCTGGGGGCGCACCTCTTTCGAAAGAAGTCGGGGAAGCGGT
TGCAAAACGCTTCCATCTTCCAGGGATACGACAAGGATATGGGCTCACTGAGACTACATCAGCTATTCTG
ATTACACCCGAGGGGGATGATAAACCGGGCGCGGTCGGTAAAGTTGTTCCATTTTTTGAAGCGAAGGTTG
TGGATCTGGATACCGGGAAAACGCTGGGCGTTAATCAGAGAGGCGAATTATGTGTCAGAGGACCTATGAT
TATGTCCGGTTATGTAAACAATCCGGAAGCGACCAACGCCTTGATTGACAAGGATGGATGGCTACATTCT
GGAGACATAGCTTACTGGGACGAAGACGAACACTTCTTCATAGTTGACCGCTTGAAGTCTTTAATTAAAT
ACAAAGGGTATCAGGTGGCCCCCGCTGAATTGGAATCGATATTGTTACAACACCCCAACATCTTCGACGC
GGGCGTGGCAGGTCTTCCCGACGATGACGCCGGTGAACTTCCCGCCGCCGTTGTTGTTTTGGAGCACGGA
AAGACGATGACGGAAAAAGAGATCGTGGATTACGTCGCCAGTCAAGTAACAACCGCGAAAAAGTTGCGCG
GAGGAGTTGTGTTTGTGGACGAAGTACCGAAAGGTCTTACCGGAAAACTCGACGCAAGAAAAATCAGAGA
GATCCTCATAAAGGCCAAGAAGGGCGGAAAGTCCAAATTGTAAGAATTCGGGAGGACCATTAGTACCGTA
GACATTTACTCGACTTGTGTAAATACTGTGTATTTAAATTTATGAGTAAATCCCCTCTAGCCTAGCGTAG
TCTAGCCTGTTCAGTCTCAGCGGCAGCTTCGGGCGATGTTGGCCGGCAGGCGCTAACTGGCCTTGGAATG
CCGTCCGCTGGGCCACTGCGTCATAGTCATATTCGATTTGTTTAGGTTTTTGCAGTGCTGGAATTAAACC
AAAGCATAATTACGCATAGAAATACATTGAGAGCTCATACAATTCATCCATTAAAGTACGCCTAAGTTTG
TGTCTTAAGTCTTTTGTTTAGAGATTTGTATTATTGCGCGCGATGCGATCACTTTCAAAAGATCTTCAAA
CTAGACCATACGCTCAAAATCACTTAGACCATAAGTTGCATGTAAATAGTGTTAAATTCGGAGCAGCCGC
AGCGACCGCAAACCTAGTTTAAGTTGTAGCACGTAGTTAGTTGCCTAAGCGAACGCATAAGTCATTAGTA
CCATGAACGCGAACATAAACATGAGAATCCAACTTTCAACATAGTCAAATAAGTTTATGTTTAAAAGCTA
AGAAGTCAAACATACAATAAATGAAGTAACAAAATACAAATTCAAAGTCGACCGATGCCCTTGAGAGCCT
TCAACCCAGTCAGCTCCTTCCGGTGGGCGCGGGGCATGACTATCGTCGCCGCACTTATGACTGTCTTCTT
TATCATGCAACTCGTAGGACAGGTGCCGGCAGCGCTCTGGGTCATTTTCGGCGAGGACCGCTTTCGCTGG
AGCGCGACGATGATCGGCCTGTCGCTTGCGGTATTCGGAATCTTGCACGCCCTCGCTCAAGCCTTCGTCA
CTGGTCCCGCCACCAAACGTTTCGGCGAGAAGCAGGCCATTATCGCCGGCATGGCGGCCGACGCGCTGGG
CTACGTCTTGCTGGCGTTCGCGACGCGAGGCTGGATGGCCTTCCCCATTATGATTCTTCTCGCTTCCGGC
GGCATCGGGATGCCCGCGTTGCAGGCCATGCTGTCCAGGCAGGTAGATGACGACCATCAGGGACAGCTTC
AAGGATCGCTCGCGGCTCTTACCAGCCAGCAAAAGGCCAGGAACCGTAAAAAGGCCGCGTTGCTGGCGTT
TTTCCATAGGCTCCGCCCCCCTGACGAGCATCACAAAAATCGACGCTCAAGTCAGAGGTGGCGAAACCCG
ACAGGACTATAAAGATACCAGGCGTTTCCCCCTGGAAGCTCCCTCGTGCGCTCTCCTGTTCCGACCCTGC
CGCTTACCGGATACCTGTCCGCCTTTCTCCCTTCGGGAAGCGTGGCGCTTTCTCAATGCTCACGCTGTAG
GTATCTCAGTTCGGTGTAGGTCGTTCGCTCCAAGCTGGGCTGTGTGCACGAACCCCCCGTTCAGCCCGAC
CGCTGCGCCTTATCCGGTAACTATCGTCTTGAGTCCAACCCGGTAAGACACGACTTATCGCCACTGGCAG
CAGCCACTGGTAACAGGATTAGCAGAGCGAGGTATGTAGGCGGTGCTACAGAGTTCTTGAAGTGGTGGCC
TAACTACGGCTACACTAGAAGGACAGTATTTGGTATCTGCGCTCTGCTGAAGCCAGTTACCTTCGGAAAA
AGAGTTGGTAGCTCTTGATCCGGCAAACAAACCACCGCTGGTAGCGGTGGTTTTTTTGTTTGCAAGCAGC
AGATTACGCGCAGAAAAAAAGGATCTCAAGAAGATCCTTTGATCTTTTCTACGGGGTCTGACGCTCAGTG
GAACGAAAACTCACGTTAAGGGATTTTGGTCATGAGATTATCAAAAAGGATCTTCACCTAGATCCTTTTA
AATTAAAAATGAAGTTTTAAATCAATCTAAAGTATATATGAGTAAACTTGGTCTGACAGTTACCAATGCT
TAATCAGTGAGGCACCTATCTCAGCGATCTGTCTATTTCGTTCATCCATAGTTGCCTGACTCCCCGTCGT
GTAGATAACTACGATACGGGAGGGCTTACCATCTGGCCCCAGTGCTGCAATGATACCGCGAGACCCACGC
TCACCGGCTCCAGATTTATCAGCAATAAACCAGCCAGCCGGAAGGGCCGAGCGCAGAAGTGGTCCTGCAA
CTTTATCCGCCTCCATCCAGTCTATTAATTGTTGCCGGGAAGCTAGAGTAAGTAGTTCGCCAGTTAATAG
TTTGCGCAACGTTGTTGCCATTGCTGCAGGCATCGTGGTGTCACGCTCGTCGTTTGGTATGGCTTCATTC
AGCTCCGGTTCCCAACGATCAAGGCGAGTTACATGATCCCCCATGTTGTGCAAAAAAGCGGTTAGCTCCT
TCGGTCCTCCGATCGTTGTCAGAAGTAAGTTGGCCGCAGTGTTATCACTCATGGTTATGGCAGCACTGCA
TAATTCTCTTACTGTCATGCCATCCGTAAGATGCTTTTCTGTGACTGGTGAGTACTCAACCAAGTCATTC
TGAGAATAGTGTATGCGGCGACCGAGTTGCTCTTGCCCGGCGTCAACACGGGATAATACCGCGCCACATA
GCAGAACTTTAAAAGTGCTCATCATTGGAAAACGTTCTTCGGGGCGAAAACTCTCAAGGATCTTACCGCT
GTTGAGATCCAGTTCGATGTAACCCACTCGTGCACCCAACTGATCTTCAGCATCTTTTACTTTCACCAGC
GTTTCTGGGTGAGCAAAAACAGGAAGGCAAAATGCCGCAAAAAAGGGAATAAGGGCGACACGGAAATGTT
GAATACTCATACTCTTCCTTTTTCAATATTATTGAAGCATTTATCAGGGTTATTGTCTCATGAGCGGATA
CATATTTGAATGTATTTAGAAAAATAAACAAATAGGGGTTCCGCGCACATTTCCCCGAAAAGTGCCACCT
GACGTCTAAGAAACCATTATTATCATGACATTAACCTATAAAAATAGGCGTATCACGAGCCCTTTCGT
